>Addgene plasmid #182877 | Golgi-mEGFP | addgene full sequence | sequence record 359661 | Addgene NGS Result
TGCATTAGTTATTAATAGTAATCAATTACGGGGTCATTAGTTCATAGCCCATATATGGAGTTCCGCGTTA
CATAACTTACGGTAAATGGCCCGCCTGGCTGACCGCCCAACGACCCCCGCCCATTGACGTCAATAATGAC
GTATGTTCCCATAGTAACGCCAATAGGGACTTTCCATTGACGTCAATGGGTGGAGTATTTACGGTAAACT
GCCCACTTGGCAGTACATCAAGTGTATCATATGCCAAGTACGCCCCCTATTGACGTCAATGACGGTAAAT
GGCCCGCCTGGCATTATGCCCAGTACATGACCTTATGGGACTTTCCTACTTGGCAGTACATCTACGTATT
AGTCATCGCTATTACCATGGTGATGCGGTTTTGGCAGTACATCAATGGGCGTGGATAGCGGTTTGACTCA
CGGGGATTTCCAAGTCTCCACCCCATTGACGTCAATGGGAGTTTGTTTTGGCACCAAAATCAACGGGACT
TTCCAAAATGTCGTAACAACTCCGCCCCATTGACGCAAATGGGCGGTAGGCGTGTACGGTGGGAGGTCTA
TATAAGCAGAGCTGGTTTAGTGAACCGTCAGATCCGCTAGCGCTACCGGACTCAGATCTCGAGCTCGCCA
CCATGAGGCTTCGGGAGCCGCTCCTGAGCGGCAGCGCCGCGATGCCAGGCGCGTCCCTACAGCGGGCCTG
CCGCCTGCTCGTGGCCGTCTGCGCTCTGCACCTTGGCGTCACCCTCGTTTACTACCTGGCTGGCCGCGAC
CTGAGCCGCCTGCCCCAACTGGTCGGAGTCTCCACACCGCTGCAGTCGACGGTACCGCGGGCCCGGGATC
CACCGGTCGCCACCATGGTGAGCAAGGGCGAGGAGCTGTTCACCGGGGTGGTGCCCATCCTGGTCGAGCT
GGACGGCGACGTAAACGGCCACAAGTTCAGCGTGTCCGGCGAGGGCGAGGGCGATGCCACCTACGGCAAG
CTGACCCTGAAGTTCATCTGCACCACCGGCAAGCTGCCCGTGCCCTGGCCCACCCTCGTGACCACCCTGA
CCTACGGCGTGCAGTGCTTCAGCCGCTACCCCGACCACATGAAGCAGCACGACTTCTTCAAGTCCGCCAT
GCCCGAAGGCTACGTCCAGGAGCGCACCATCTTCTTCAAGGACGACGGCAACTACAAGACCCGCGCCGAG
GTGAAGTTCGAGGGCGACACCCTGGTGAACCGCATCGAGCTGAAGGGCATCGACTTCAAGGAGGACGGCA
ACATCCTGGGGCACAAGCTGGAGTACAACTACAACAGCCACAACGTCTATATCATGGCCGACAAGCAGAA
GAACGGCATCAAGGTGAACTTCAAGATCCGCCACAACATCGAGGACGGCAGCGTGCAGCTCGCCGACCAC
TACCAGCAGAACACCCCCATCGGCGACGGCCCCGTGCTGCTGCCCGACAACCACTACCTGAGCACCCAGT
CCAAGCTGAGCAAAGACCCCAACGAGAAGCGCGATCACATGGTCCTGCTGGAGTTCGTGACCGCCGCCGG
GATCACTCTCGGCATGGACGAGCTGTACAAGTAAAGCGGCCGCGACTCTAGATCATAATCAGCCATACCA
CATTTGTAGAGGTTTTACTTGCTTTAAAAAACCTCCCACACCTCCCCCTGAACCTGAAACATAAAATGAA
TGCAATTGTTGTTGTTAACTTGTTTATTGCAGCTTATAATGGTTACAAATAAAGCAATAGCATCACAAAT
TTCACAAATAAAGCATTTTTTTCACTGCATTCTAGTTGTGGTTTGTCCAAACTCATCAATGTATCTTAAG
GCGTAAATTGTAAGCGTTAATATTTTGTTAAAATTCGCGTTAAATTTTTGTTAAATCAGCTCATTTTTTA
ACCAATAGGCCGAAATCGGCAAAATCCCTTATAAATCAAAAGAATAGACCGAGATAGGGT
[37 nt withheld, positions 1951-1987]
AAAGAACGTGGACTCCAACGTCAAAGG
[49 nt withheld, positions 2015-2063]
T
[91 nt withheld, positions 2065-2155]
G
[124 nt withheld, positions 2157-2280]
CAGGTGGCACTTTTCGGGGAAATGTGCGCGGAACCCCTATTTGTTTATTTTTCTAAATACATTCAAATAT
GTATCCGCTCATGAGACAATAACCCTGATAAATGCTTCAATAATATTGAAAAAGGAAGAGTCCTGAGGCG
GAAAGAACCAGCTGTGGAATGTGTGTCAGTTAGGGTGTGGAAAGTCCCCAGGCTCCCCAGCAGGCAGAAG
TATGCAAAGCATGCATCTCAATTAGTCAGCAACCAGGTGTGGAAAGTCCCCAGGCTCCCCAGCAGGCAGA
AGTATGCAAAGCATGCATCTCAATTAGTCAGCAACCATAGTCCCGCCCCTAACTCCGCCCATCCCGCCCC
TAACTCCGCCCAGTTCCGCCCATTCTCCGCCCCATGGCTGACTAATTTTTTTTATTTATGCAGAGGCCGA
GGCCGCCTCGGCCTCTGAGCTATTCCAGAAGTAGTGAGGAGGCTTTTTTGGAGGCCTAGGCTTTTGCAAA
GATCGATCAAGAGACAGGATGAGGATCGTTTCGCATGATTGAACAAGATGGATTGCACGCAGGTTCTCCG
GCCGCTTGGGTGGAGAGGCTATTCGGCTATGACTGGGCACAACAGACAATCGGCTGCTCTGATGCCGCCG
TGTTCCGGCTGTCAGCGCAGGGGCGCCCGGTTCTTTTTGTCAAGACCGACCTGTCCGGTGCCCTGAATGA
ACTGCAAGACGAGGCAGCGCGGCTATCGTGGCTGGCCACGACGGGCGTTCCTTGCGCAGCTGTGCTCGAC
GTTGTCACTGAAGCGGGAAGGGACTGGCTGCTATTGGGCGAAGTGCCGGGGCAGGATCTCCTGTCATCTC
ACCTTGCTCCTGCCGAGAAAGTATCCATCATGGCTGATGCAATGCGGCGGCTGCATACGCTTGATCCGGC
TACCTGCCCATTCGACCACCAAGCGAAACATCGCATCGAGCGAGCACGTACTCGGATGGAAGCCGGTCTT
GTCGATCAGGATGATCTGGACGAAGAGCATCAGGGGCTCGCGCCAGCCGAACTGTTCGCCAGGCTCAAGG
CGAGCATGCCCGACGGCGAGGATCTCGTCGTGACCCATGGCGATGCCTGCTTGCCGAATATCATGGTGGA
AAATGGCCGCTTTTCTGGATTCATCGACTGTGGCCGGCTGGGTGTGGCGGACCGCTATCAGGACATAGCG
TTGGCTACCCGTGATATTGCTGAAGAGCTTGGCGGCGAATGGGCTGACCGCTTCCTCGTGCTTTACGGTA
TCGCCGCTCCCGATTCGCAGCGCATCGCCTTCTATCGCCTTCTTGACGAGTTCTTCTGAGCGGGACTCTG
GGGTTCGAAATGACCGACCAAGCGACGCCCAACCTGCCATCACGAGATTTCGATTCCACCGCCGCCTTCT
ATGAAAGGTTGGGCTTCGGAATCGTTTTCCGGGACGCCGGCTGGATGATCCTCCAGCGCGGGGATCTCAT
GCTGGAGTTCTTCGCCCACCCTAGGGGGAGGCTAACTGAAACACGGAAGGAGACAATACCGGAAGGAACC
CGCGCTATGACGGCAATAAAAAGACAGAATAAAACGCACGGTGTTGGGTCGTTTGTTCATAAACGCGGGG
TTCGGTCCCAGGGCTGGCACTCTGTCGATACCCCACCGAGACCCCATTGGGGCCAATACGCCCGCGTTTC
TTCCTTTTCCCCACCCCACCCCCCAAGTTCGGGTGAAGGCCCAGGGCTCGCAGCCAACGTCGGGGCGGCA
GGCCCTGCCATAGCCTCAGGTTACTCATATATACTTTAGATTGATTTAAAACTTCATTTTTAATTTAAAA
GGATCTAGGTGAAGATCCTTTTTGATAATCTCATGACCAAAATCCCTTAACGTGAGTTTTCGTTCCACTG
AGCGTCAGACCCCGTAGAAAAGATCAAAGGATCTTCTTGAGATCCTTTTTTTCTGCGCGTAATCTGCTGC
TTGCAAACAAAAAAACCACCGCTACCAGCGGTGGTTTGTTTGCCGGATCAAGAGCTACCAACTCTTTTTC
CGAAGGTAACTGGCTTCAGCAGAGCGCAGATACCAAATACTGTTCTTCTAGTGTAGCCGTAGTTAGGCCA
CCACTTCAAGAACTCTGTAGCACCGCCTACATACCTCGCTCTGCTAATCCTGTTACCAGTGGCTGCTGCC
AGTGGCGATAAGTCGTGTCTTACCGGGTTGGACTCAAGACGATAGTTACCGGATAAGGCGCAGCGGTCGG
GCTGAACGGGGGGTTCGTGCACACAGCCCAGCTTGGAGCGAACGACCTACACCGAACTGAGATACCTACA
GCGTGAGCTATGAGAAAGCGCCACGCTTCCCGAAGGGAGAAAGGCGGACAGGTATCCGGTAAGCGGCAGG
GTCGGAACAGGAGAGCGCACGAGGGAGCTTCCAGGGGGAAACGCCTGGTATCTTTATAGTCCTGTCGGGT
TTCGCCACCTCTGACTTGAGCGTCGATTTTTGTGATGCTCGTCAGGGGGGCGGAGCCTATGGAAAAACGC
CAGCAACGCGGCCTTTTTACGGTTCCTGGCCTTTTGCTGGCCTTTTGCTCACATGTTCTTTCCTGCGTTA
TCCCCTGATTCTGTGGATAACCGTATTACCGCCA
Features (pLannotate 1.2.2; 16 found; start..end, strand, type, name):
     66..369     +  enhancer       CMV enhancer: human cytomegalovirus immediate early enhancer
    370..573     +  promoter       CMV promoter: human cytomegalovirus (CMV) immediate early promoter
    596..626     +  misc_feature   MCS (fragment): multiple cloning site
    633..815     +  CDS            B4GALT1 (fragment): B4GT1_HUMAN - Also known as GGTB2. Experimental evidence at protein level: Swiss-Prot protein existence level 1. [Processed beta-1,4-galactosyltransferase 1]: The cell surface form functions as a recognition molecule during a variety of cell to cell and cell to matrix interactions, as those occurring during development and egg fertilization, by binding to specific oligosaccharide ligands on opposing cells or in the extracellular matrix. From Homo sapiens (Human).
    810..841     +  misc_feature   MCS (fragment): multiple cloning site
    855..1574    +  CDS            mEGFP: enhanced GFP with monomerizing A206K mutation (Zacharias et al., 2002) mammalian codon-optimized
   1591..1674    +  CDS            large T antigen (fragment): large T antigen from SV40 (simian virus 40)
   1697..1818    +  polyA_signal   SV40 poly(A) signal: SV40 polyadenylation signal
   1852..2280    -  rep_origin     f1 ori (sequence partly withheld): f1 bacteriophage origin of replication; arrow indicates direction of (+) strand synthesis
   2307..2411    +  promoter       AmpR promoter: bla
   2413..2770    +  promoter       SV40 promoter: SV40 enhancer and early promoter
   2805..3599    +  CDS            NeoR/KanR: aminoglycoside phosphotransferase from Tn5; aph(3')-II (or nptII); confers resistance to neomycin, kanamycin, and G418 (Geneticin®)
   3620..3772    +  CDS            ble (fragment): BLE_KLEPN - Experimental evidence at protein level: Swiss-Prot protein existence level 1. Binding protein with a strong affinity to the bleomycin family of antibiotics. Binds to CL990; an antimitotic-antibiotic compound. From Klebsiella pneumoniae.
   3831..3878    +  polyA_signal   HSV TK poly(A) signal: herpes simplex virus thymidine kinase polyadenylation signal (Cole and Stacy, 1985)
   3969..3985    -  polyA_signal   bGH poly(A) signal (fragment): bovine growth hormone polyadenylation signal
   4207..4795    +  rep_origin     ori: high-copy-number ColE1/pMB1/pBR322/pUC origin of replication
