[The description below was written by a language model from this plasmid's Addgene catalogue record and pLannotate feature annotations shown in this document.]
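Description:
Golgi-mEGFP is a 4.9 kb mammalian expression plasmid that produces a fluorescent marker for the Golgi complex. It was built on the Golgi-mTurquoise backbone, so the fluorescent protein was presumably exchanged for mEGFP, although the record lists the restriction sites used for cloning as unknown. The vector has the layout of a classic N1-type fluorescent protein fusion plasmid. It replicates at high copy in E. coli from a ColE1/pUC-type origin and also carries an f1 phage origin. A single Tn5 aminoglycoside phosphotransferase (NeoR/KanR) gene sits behind tandem bacterial (bla) and SV40 early promoters and is terminated by the HSV TK polyadenylation signal. This cassette gives kanamycin resistance in bacteria and could support G418 selection in mammalian cells.

The expression cassette is driven by the human cytomegalovirus immediate early enhancer and promoter. Downstream lies a short N-terminal fragment of human beta-1,4-galactosyltransferase 1 (B4GALT1, Gal-T). It is joined through residual multiple cloning site sequence to mEGFP, the mammalian codon-optimised enhanced GFP carrying the monomerising A206K mutation, and the cassette ends with an SV40 polyadenylation signal. The N-terminal region of Gal-T is generally known to contain the membrane anchor and Golgi retention information, so the fusion carries GFP to Golgi membranes, and the monomeric variant limits artefactual self-association. The annotations for small fragments of SV40 large T antigen, ble and bGH poly(A) appear to be backbone remnants or incidental matches rather than functional parts.

The plasmid is used by transient transfection to label the Golgi apparatus in living cells. The associated study examined the assembly of Old-World hantavirus envelope glycoproteins in the Golgi, where such a marker can serve as a localisation reference or monomeric control in fluorescence imaging.
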