Addgene plasmid #182877: Golgi-mEGFP
Purpose: Localization: Gal-T - Golgi Complex
Depositing lab: Salvatore Chiantia. Depositing organization: Universitaet Potsdam. Publication: Detection of Envelope Glycoprotein Assembly from Old-World Hantaviruses in the Golgi Apparatus of Living Cells. Petazzi RA, Koikkarah AA, Tischler ND, Chiantia S. J Virol. 2020 Nov 25. pii: JVI.01238-20. doi: 10.1128/JVI.01238-20. PubMed 33239451.
Backbone
  Vector backbone: Golgi-mTurquoise
  Vector type: Mammalian Expression
Growth in bacteria
  Bacterial resistance: Kanamycin, 50 μg/mL
  Growth temperature: 37°C
  Growth strain: DH5alpha
  Copy number: High Copy
Gene/Insert
  Gene/Insert name: Golgi-mEGFP
  Species: H. sapiens (human)
  Cloning method: Restriction Enzyme; 5′ cloning site Unknown (unknown if destroyed); 3′ cloning site Unknown (unknown if destroyed)
Terms and licenses: Academic/Nonprofit Terms; Industry Terms: Not Available to Industry
How to cite: Golgi-mEGFP was a gift from Salvatore Chiantia (Addgene plasmid # 182877 ; http://n2t.net/addgene:182877 ; RRID:Addgene_182877)
